>Addgene plasmid #87498 | NG-9 | addgene full sequence | sequence record 174839 | Addgene NGS Result
CTAAATTGTAAGCGTTAATATTTTGTTAAAATTCGCGTTAAATTTTTGTTAAATCAGCTCATTTTTTAAC
CAATAGGCCGAAATCGGCAAAATCCCTTATAAATCAAAAGAATAGACCGAGATAGGGTTGAGTGGCCGCT
ACAGGGCGCTCCCATTCGCCATTCAGGCTGCGCAACTGTTGGGAAGGGCGTTTCGGTGCGGGCCTCTTCG
CTATTACGCCAGCTGGCGAAAGGGGGATGTGCTGCAAGGCGATTAAGTTGGGTAACGCCAGGGTTTTCCC
AGTCACGACGTTGTAAAACGACGGCCAGTGAGCGCGACGTAATACGACTCACTATAGGGCGAATTGGCGG
AAGGCCGTCAAGGCCACGTGTCTTGTCCAGAGCTCGTATCCTGCAGCCATTGTGCTGGCGCGGATTCTTT
ATCACTGATAAGTTGGTGGACATATTATGAGTCGTTTATCAGTGATAAAGTGTCAAGCATGACAAAGTTG
CAGCCGAATACAGTGGAGTCATCCGTGCCGCCCTAGACCTGTTGAACGAGGTCGGCGTAGACGGTCTGAC
GAGAGTCCACGCAAACTGGCGGAACGGTTGGGGGTTCAGCAGCCGGCGCTTTAGAGTCCTGGCGTTCTAT
GCCAGGATCACGGGCTTACCCCGGACCAAGTAGTAGCAATCGCGTCGAATGGAGGGGGAAAGCAAGCCCT
GGAAACCGTGCAAAGGTTGTTGCCGGTTTTATGTCAAGACCACGGTTTAACCCCCGAACAGGTAGTGCTG
CAGGATACGGTACCTGGAGCACAAGACTGGCCTCATGGGCCTTCCGCTCACTGCCCGCTTTCCAGTCGGG
AAACCTGTCGTGCCAGCTGCATTAACATGGTCATAGCTGTTTCCTTGCGTATTGGGCGCTCTCCGCTTCC
TCGCTCACTGACTCGCTGCGCTCGGTCGTTCGGGTAAAGCCTGGGGTGCCTAATGAGCAAAAGGCCAGCA
AAAGGCCAGGAACCGTAAAAAGGCCGCGTTGCTGGCGTTTTTCCATAGGCTCCGCCCCCCTGACGAGCAT
CACAAAAATCGACGCTCAAGTCAGAGGTGGCGAAACCCGACAGGACTATAAAGATACCAGGCGTTTCCCC
CTGGAAGCTCCCTCGTGCGCTCTCCTGTTCCGACCCTGCCGCTTACCGGATACCTGTCCGCCTTTCTCCC
TTCGGGAAGCGTGGCGCTTTCTCATAGCTCACGCTGTAGGTATCTCAGTTCGGTGTAGGTCGTTCGCTCC
AAGCTGGGCTGTGTGCACGAACCCCCCGTTCAGCCCGACCGCTGCGCCTTATCCGGTAACTATCGTCTTG
AGTCCAACCCGGTAAGACACGACTTATCGCCACTGGCAGCAGCCACTGGTAACAGGATTAGCAGAGCGAG
GTATGTAGGCGGTGCTACAGAGTTCTTGAAGTGGTGGCCTAACTACGGCTACACTAGAAGAACAGTATTT
GGTATCTGCGCTCTGCTGAAGCCAGTTACCTTCGGAAAAAGAGTTGGTAGCTCTTGATCCGGCAAACAAA
CCACCGCTGGTAGCGGTGGTTTTTTTGTTTGCAAGCAGCAGATTACGCGCAGAAAAAAAGGATCTCAAGA
AGATCCTTTGATCTTTTCTACGGGGTCTGACGCTCAGTGGAACGAAAACTCACGTTAAGGGATTTTGGTC
ATGAGATTATCAAAAAGGATCTTCACCTAGATCCTTTTAAATTAAAAATGAAGTTTTAAATCAATCTAAA
GTATATATGAGTAAACTTGGTCTGACAGTTACCAATGCTTAATCAGTGAGGCACCTATCTCAGCGATCTG
TCTATTTCGTTCATCCATAGTTGCCTGACTCCCCGTCGTGTAGATAACTACGATACGGGAGGGCTTACCA
TCTGGCCCCAGTGCTGCAATGATACCGCGAGAACCACGCTCACCGGCTCCAGATTTATCAGCAATAAACC
AGCCAGCCGGAAGGGCCGAGCGCAGAAGTGGTCCTGCAACTTTATCCGCCTCCATCCAGTCTATTAATTG
TTGCCGGGAAGCTAGAGTAAGTAGTTCGCCAGTTAATAGTTTGCGCAACGTTGTTGCCATTGCTACAGGC
ATCGTGGTGTCACGCTCGTCGTTTGGTATGGCTTCATTCAGCTCCGGTTCCCAACGATCAAGGCGAGTTA
CATGATCCCCCATGTTGTGCAAAAAAGCGGTTAGCTCCTTCGGTCCTCCGATCGTTGTCAGAAGTAAGTT
GGCCGCAGTGTTATCACTCATGGTTATGGCAGCACTGCATAATTCTCTTACTGTCATGCCATCCGTAAGA
TGCTTTTCTGTGACTGGTGAGTACTCAACCAAGTCATTCTGAGAATAGTGTATGCGGCGACCGAGTTGCT
CTTGCCCGGCGTCAATACGGGATAATACCGCGCCACATAGCAGAACTTTAAAAGTGCTCATCATTGGAAA
ACGTTCTTCGGGGCGAAAACTCTCAAGGATCTTACCGCTGTTGAGATCCAGTTCGATGTAACCCACTCGT
GCACCCAACTGATCTTCAGCATCTTTTACTTTCACCAGCGTTTCTGGGTGAGCAAAAACAGGAAGGCAAA
ATGCCGCAAAAAAGGGAATAAGGGCGACACGGAAATGTTGAATACTCATACTCTTCCTTTTTCAATATTA
TTGAAGCATTTATCAGGGTTATTGTCTCATGAGCGGATACATATTTGAATGTATTTAGAAAAATAAACAA
ATAGGGGTTCCGCGCACATTTCCCCGAAAAGTGCCAC
Features (pLannotate 1.2.2; 8 found; start..end, strand, type, name):
      3..134     -  rep_origin     M13 ori (fragment): M13 bacteriophage origin of replication; arrow indicates direction of (+) strand synthesis
    155..311     -  CDS            lacZα (fragment): LacZα fragment of β-galactosidase; lacZ fragment
    320..338     +  promoter       T7 promoter: promoter for bacteriophage T7 RNA polymerase
    818..865     -  CDS            lacI (fragment): lac repressor; lacI; The lac repressor binds to the lac operator to inhibit transcription in E. coli. This inhibition can be relieved by adding lactose or isopropyl-β-D-thiogalactopyranoside (IPTG).
    902..942     -  rep_origin     RSF ori (fragment): Plasmids containing the RSF 1030 origin of replication can be propagated in E. coli cells that contain additional plasmids with compatible origins.
   1020..1608    -  rep_origin     ori: high-copy-number ColE1/pMB1/pBR322/pUC origin of replication
   1779..2639    -  CDS            AmpR: β-lactamase; bla; confers resistance to ampicillin, carbenicillin, and related antibiotics
   2640..2744    -  promoter       AmpR promoter: bla
