[The description below was written by a language model from this plasmid's Addgene catalogue record and pLannotate feature annotations shown in this document.]
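Description:
NG-9 is a small (about 2.8 kb) bacterial storage plasmid built on the pMA-T gene-synthesis backbone. It belongs to a set of TAL effector module plasmids made for an isothermal-assembly method of building TALE DNA-binding domains. Its stated purpose is narrow: it serves as the template from which the synthetic fragment NG-9 is amplified when preparing the repeat-module library. By the usual TALE naming convention, "NG" would denote the repeat-variable diresidue (generally associated with thymine recognition) and "9" a position in the repeat array. The record does not spell this out, however, and it gives neither the size of the insert nor the way it was cloned.

The plasmid is maintained in E. coli through a high-copy ColE1/pUC-type origin and is selected with ampicillin, using a β-lactamase gene driven by its native promoter. The other annotated elements are backbone remnants rather than functional units: partial matches to an M13 origin, lacZα, lacI and an RSF origin, plus an intact T7 promoter. The synthetic insert itself was not annotated. It most plausibly lies in the unannotated stretch downstream of the T7 promoter, which would be expected because automated annotation has no reference entry for a custom TALE repeat. Nothing in the record indicates a eukaryotic promoter, a nuclease domain, tags or a reporter. NG-9 is therefore best understood as a parts plasmid for PCR amplification and downstream assembly of custom TALE arrays, not as an expression construct.
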