Addgene plasmid #87498: NG-9
Purpose: For library amplification of fragment NG-9
Depositing lab: Steve Pollard. Depositing organization: University of Edinburgh. Publication: STAR: a simple TAL effector assembly reaction using isothermal assembly. Gogolok S, Garcia-Diaz C, Pollard SM. Sci Rep. 2016 Sep 12;6:33209. doi: 10.1038/srep33209. PubMed 27615025.
Backbone
  Vector backbone: pMA-T
  Backbone manufacturer: Life Technologies
  Vector type: TALEN, Synthetic Biology ; TALE DBD library preparation
Growth in bacteria
  Bacterial resistance: Ampicillin, 100 μg/mL
  Growth temperature: 37°C
  Growth strain: DH5alpha
  Copy number: High Copy
Gene/Insert
  Gene/Insert name: NG-9
  Species: Synthetic
  Cloning method: Unknown
Terms and licenses: Academic/Nonprofit Terms; Industry Terms: Not Available to Industry
How to cite: NG-9 was a gift from Steve Pollard (Addgene plasmid # 87498 ; http://n2t.net/addgene:87498 ; RRID:Addgene_87498)
