>Addgene plasmid #87498 | NG-9 | depositor partial sequence | sequence record 170646 | NG-9 RVD flanked by BciVI sites
GTATCCTGCAGCCATTGTGCTGGCGCGGATTCTTTATCACTGATAAGTTGGTGGACATATTATGAGTCGT
TTATCAGTGATAAAGTGTCAAGCATGACAAAGTTGCAGCCGAATACAGTGGAGTCATCCGTGCCGCCCTA
GACCTGTTGAACGAGGTCGGCGTAGACGGTCTGACGAGAGTCCACGCAAACTGGCGGAACGGTTGGGGGT
TCAGCAGCCGGCGCTTTAGAGTCCTGGCGTTCTATGCCAGGATCACGGGCTTACCCCGGACCAAGTAGTA
GCAATCGCGTCGAATGGAGGGGGAAAGCAAGCCCTGGAAACCGTGCAAAGGTTGTTGCCGGTTTTATGTC
AAGACCACGGTTTAACCCCCGAACAGGTAGTGCTGCAGGATAC
